>Addgene plasmid #42986 | I-ACCT | depositor partial sequence | sequence record 58251 | I-ACCT sequence 424 bps
CGTCTCCTGACCCCAGAGCAGGTCGTGGCAATCGCCTCCAACATTGGCGGGAAACAGGCACTCGAGACTG
TCCAGCGCCTGCTTCCCGTGCTGTGCCAAGCGCACGGACTCACCCCAGAGCAGGTCGTGGCGATCGCAAG
CCACGACGGAGGAAAGCAAGCCTTGGAAACAGTACAGAGGCTGTTGCCTGTGCTGTGCCAAGCGCACGGC
CTCACCCCAGAGCAGGTCGTGGCGATCGCAAGCCACGATGGAGGAAAGCAAGCCTTGGAAACAGTACAGA
GGCTGTTGCCTGTGCTGTGCCAAGCGCACGGATTAACCCCAGAGCAGGTCGTGGCCATTGCCTCGAATGG
AGGGGGCAAACAGGCGTTGGAAACCGTACAACGATTGCTGCCGGTGCTGTGCCAAGCGCACGGCTTAAGA
GACG
