>Addgene plasmid #42986 | I-ACCT | addgene partial sequence | sequence record 59990 | M13-F20 5'-TGTAAAACGACGGCCAGT-3'
CTATAGGGCGAATTGGGCCCTCTAGATGCATGCTCGAGCGGCCGCCAGTGTGATGGATATCTGCAGAATT
CGCCCTTATATAGATGCCGTCCTAGCGCGTCTCCTGACCCCAGAGCAGGTCGTGGCAATCGCCTCCAACA
TTGGCGGGAAACAGGCACTCGAGACTGTCCAGCGCCTGCTTCCCGTGCTGTGCCAAGCGCACGGACTCAC
CCCAGAGCAGGTCGTGGCGATCGCAAGCCACGACGGAGGAAAGCAAGCCTTGGAAACAGTACAGAGGCTG
TTGCCTGTGCTGTGCCAAGCGCACGGCCTCACCCCAGAGCAGGTCGTGGCGATCGCAAGCCACGATGGAG
GAAAGCAAGCCTTGGAAACAGTACAGAGGCTGTTGCCTGTGCTGTGCCAAGCGCACGGATTAACCCCAGA
GCAGGTCGTGGCCATTGCCTCGAATGGAGGGGGCAAACAGGCGTTGGAAACCGTACAACGATTGCTGCCG
GTGCTGTGCCAAGCGCACGGCTTAAGAGACGTGGGCACAGGAAAGATACTTAAGGGCGAATTCCCGCACA
CTGGCGGCCGTTACTAGTGGATCCGAGCTCGGTACCAAGCTTGATGCATAGCTTGAGTATTCTATAGTGT
CACCTAAATAGCTTGGCGTAATCATGGTCATAGCTGTTTCCTGTGTGAAATTGTTATCCGCTCACAATTC
CACACAACATACGAGCCGGAAGCATAAAGTGTAAAGCCTGGGGTGCCTAATGAGTGAGCTAACTCACATT
AATTGCGTTGCGCTCACTGCCCGCTTTCCAGTCGGGAAACCTGTCGTGCCAGCTGCATTAATGAATCGGC
CAACGCGCGGGGAGAGGCGGTTTGCGTATTGG
