[The description below was written by a language model from this plasmid's Addgene catalogue record.]
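Description:
I-ACCT is a bacterial cloning plasmid built on the commercial pCRII-TOPO backbone (about 4.0 kb without insert), into which a 424 bp synthetic fragment was placed by TOPO cloning. It is a high-copy plasmid maintained in E. coli and carries both ampicillin and kanamycin resistance, so either or both drugs can be used for selection. The insert sits between the T7 and M13-reverse priming sites of the backbone, which are the recorded sequencing primers for verifying it. No feature table is provided, so the origin of replication and other backbone elements are not itemised in the record.

The record gives the insert only as "I-ACCT" and describes it as synthetic; it does not state the encoded content, and no promoter intended to drive expression of the insert is listed, consistent with a storage or parts plasmid rather than an expression vector. The associated publication describes a TALEN genome-editing system for generating human stem cell-based disease models. In that context, the name and the insert size suggest a pre-assembled block of four TAL effector repeat modules recognising the bases A, C, C and T, with the "I" prefix probably marking its position in an ordered assembly. This interpretation is an inference from the name and is not confirmed by the catalogue fields. As such, the plasmid would serve as one member of a library of multimer building blocks from which custom TALE DNA-binding arrays are assembled into a separate nuclease expression backbone, rather than being used on its own in mammalian cells.
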