Addgene plasmid #42986: I-ACCT
Depositing lab: Chad Cowan & Kiran Musunuru. Depositing organization: Harvard University. Publication: A TALEN Genome-Editing System for Generating Human Stem Cell-Based Disease Models. Ding Q, Lee YK, Schaefer EA, Peters DT, Veres A, Kim K, Kuperwasser N, Motola DL, Meissner TB, Hendriks WT, Trevisan M, Gupta RM, Moisan A, Banks E, Friesen M, Schinzel RT, Xia F, Tang A, Xia Y, Figueroa E, Wann A, Ahfeldt T, Daheron L, Zhang F, Rubin LL, Peng LF, Chung RT, Musunuru K, Cowan CA. Cell Stem Cell. 2012 Dec 12. pii: S1934-5909(12)00645-5. doi: 10.1016/j.stem.2012.11.011. PubMed 23246482.
Backbone
  Vector backbone: pCRII-TOPO
  Backbone manufacturer: Invitrogen
  Backbone size w/o insert (bp): 3973
  Vector type: Bacterial Cloning
Growth in bacteria
  Bacterial resistance: Ampicillin and Kanamycin, 100 & 50 μg/mL
  Growth temperature: 37°C
  Growth strain: Top10
  Copy number: High Copy
Gene/Insert
  Gene/Insert name: I-ACCT
  Species: Synthetic
  Insert size (bp): 424
  Cloning method: TOPO Cloning
  Sequencing primers: 5′ T7; 3′ M13-rev
Terms and licenses: Academic/Nonprofit Terms; Industry Terms: Not Available to Industry
How to cite: I-ACCT was a gift from Chad Cowan & Kiran Musunuru (Addgene plasmid # 42986 ; http://n2t.net/addgene:42986 ; RRID:Addgene_42986)
